>Addgene plasmid #61875 | pGEX-6p-1 Sesn3 | addgene partial sequence | sequence record 102558 | pGEX5 5'-GGGCTGGCAAGCCACGTTTGGTG-3'
GGATCTGGAAGTTCTGTTCCAGGGGCCCCTGGGATCCATGAACCGCGGTGGCAGCAGCGCGTCGGCCTCG
GCCAACTACCTGCTCTGCACCAACTGCCGGAAAGTGCTGCGGAAGGACAAAAGAATCCGAGTGTCTCAAC
CCCTGACAAGAGGACCAAGTGCCTTTATTCCAGAGAAGGAAGTTGTCCAAGCAAATACGGCGGATGAACG
AACAAACTTTCTTGTGGAAGAGTACTCTACATCCGGTCGCCTGGACAACATCACACAGGTGATGAGCTTG
CACACTCAGTACCTGGAATCTTTCTTGCGGAGCCAGTTCTACATGCTGCGTATGGACGGCCCCCTTCCCC
TCCCAGACAGGCACTACATTGCCATCATGGCTGCAGCCAGACACCAGTGTTCCTACCTAATAAACATGCA
TGTGGATGAATTTTTAAAGACTGGAGGGATCGCTGAGTGGCTGAATGGCTTGGAATATGTACCACAAAGA
CTGAGAAATCTTAATGAAATTAACAAGCTGCTGGCACACCGGCCCTGGCTGATCACAAAAGAGCACATTC
AGAAACTTGTCAAAACTGGAGAAAATAATTGGTCCCTGCCTGAGCTAGTGCACGCCGTGGTCCTCTTGGC
TCACTATCACGCTTTGGCCAGCTTTGTTTTTGGTAGTGGCATCAATCCAGAGAGAGACCCAGGAATCGCC
AATGGGTTCAGACTAATCTCTGTGAGCAGCTTCTGTGTGTGTGACCTGGCCAATGAC
