>Addgene plasmid #61875 | pGEX-6p-1 Sesn3 | addgene partial sequence | sequence record 103900 | pGEX3 5'-CCGGGAGCTGCATGTGTCAGAGG-3'
CAGATCGTCAGTCAGTCACGATGCGGCCGCTCGAGTCGACCCGGGAATTCTCAGGTCAGATGCCGAGTTA
TGGCTCGCAGAGCATAAAGCAGCTCGGCCTGCATCCGTGCTTCCATCAGAAGCAGATTCACGTGGACCTT
CTCTGAGTGAGTGAACTGGCGCCAGTAGCTGTCATACATGCGCTTCGTGGTTCTCTCAGGGTAGCAGGTC
ACTGTCTTGATGTAAACCTTCAGGCTCCGTTCAAGTAACTGGTTAACTTCTCCATAGTCATAGTCATCAT
ACCTGATTCCAAACATACAGTGAACATAGTTAAACAAAGCTCTGCGCAGTGTGGTCGTGTCAACATCCTC
ATGGGTGGCCATTGTGTTGTAGGTGAGATTGTAGACCATTCGAAACTTCTCATCCAGGAGATGTCCAATG
TCAGAGTAAAGCCTGTTCACCAGTGAGAACCCATGGTTTTCCCAGGTGTAGTCCTGGGCTCGGAATGTTG
GCAAATGTTCTTCTCCTCGCCTGGCAAAGTCTTCGTACCCAAAGCTTGGGTCTTCAATGTATCGAGAGAC
ATCGGCTGTTACAATCACATCATCTTCAAAATCTGAGTGAGGAAACGCATGTAAAGTTTCTCCAGGGACC
ACAAAGAGACTTTCTTTCTTTTCCTTCTCAAAACGCGTGGTCATTTCTTCCCGAGTGGTCTCGTCATCTT
CCCTGTCTTCCTG
