[The description below was written by a language model from this plasmid's Addgene catalogue record.]
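Description:
pGEX-6p-1 Sesn3 is a bacterial expression plasmid that produces mouse Sestrin 3 (Sesn3) as a fusion to glutathione S-transferase (GST). It is built on the pGEX-6p-1 backbone, is listed as a high-copy plasmid, and is selected with ampicillin. The record gives a total size of about 7.5 kb, of which roughly 1.4 kb is the Sesn3 insert. No feature table is provided, so the promoter, origin and other backbone elements are not itemised. In general, pGEX-series vectors drive expression from an IPTG-inducible tac promoter and carry a lacI repressor gene. The 6P variants also place a PreScission protease recognition site between GST and the cloning site, so the tag can be cleaved off after purification.

The Sesn3 coding sequence is wild type, with no mutations recorded. It was inserted between the BamHI and EcoRI sites of the polylinker, and both sites remain intact, so the insert can be excised or transferred to another vector. The GST tag comes from the backbone and sits at the N terminus of the fusion protein. This allows affinity capture on glutathione resin, either to purify recombinant protein or to use it as bait in pull-down assays.

The stated purpose is simply bacterial expression of GST-Sesn3. The associated study concerns Sestrins acting as guanine nucleotide dissociation inhibitors for Rag GTPases in the control of mTORC1 signalling. This suggests the recombinant protein was meant for in vitro biochemical work, such as binding or nucleotide-exchange assays, though the record does not describe specific experiments.
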