Addgene plasmid #61875: pGEX-6p-1 Sesn3
Purpose: bacterial expression of a GST-Sesn3 (mouse)
Depositing lab: Ming Li. Depositing organization: Memorial Sloan-Kettering Cancer Center. Publication: Sestrins function as guanine nucleotide dissociation inhibitors for Rag GTPases to control mTORC1 signaling. Peng M, Yin N, Li MO. Cell. 2014 Sep 25;159(1):122-33. doi: 10.1016/j.cell.2014.08.038. PubMed 25259925.
Backbone
  Vector backbone: pGEX-6p-1
  Backbone size w/o insert (bp): 6000
  Total vector size (bp): 7479
  Vector type: Bacterial Expression
Growth in bacteria
  Bacterial resistance: Ampicillin, 100 μg/mL
  Growth temperature: 37°C
  Growth strain: DH5alpha
  Copy number: High Copy
Gene/Insert
  Gene/Insert name: Sesn3
  Species: M. musculus (mouse)
  Insert size (bp): 1440
  Mutation: none
  Entrez Gene: Sesn3 (a.k.a. 5630400E15Rik, BC003348, SEST3)
  Tag / fusion protein: GST (N terminal on backbone)
  Cloning method: Restriction Enzyme; 5′ cloning site BamHI (not destroyed); 3′ cloning site EcoRI (not destroyed)
  Sequencing primers: 5′ pGEX 5'
Terms and licenses: Academic/Nonprofit Terms; Industry Terms: Not Available to Industry
How to cite: pGEX-6p-1 Sesn3 was a gift from Ming Li (Addgene plasmid # 61875 ; http://n2t.net/addgene:61875 ; RRID:Addgene_61875)
